LOCUS       Exported 7902 bp ds-DNA circular SYN 12-MAY-2021
DEFINITION  synthetic circular DNA
ACCESSION   .
VERSION     .
KEYWORDS    pCB168
SOURCE      synthetic DNA construct
  ORGANISM  synthetic DNA construct
REFERENCE   1 (bases 1 to 7902)
  AUTHORS   Kiyomitsu T, Cheeseman IM
  TITLE     Chromosome- and spindle-pole-derived signals generate an intrinsic
            code for spindle position and orientation.
  JOURNAL   Nat Cell Biol. 2012 Feb 12;14(3):311-7. doi: 10.1038/ncb2440.
  PUBMED    22327364
REFERENCE   2 (bases 1 to 7902)
  AUTHORS   .
  TITLE     Direct Submission
  JOURNAL   Exported May 12, 2021 from SnapGene Server 1.1.58
            http://www.snapgene.com
FEATURES             Location/Qualifiers
     source          1..7902
                     /organism="synthetic DNA construct"
                     /mol_type="other DNA"
     LTR             8..477
                     /note="long terminal repeat from Moloney murine leukemia
                     virus"
     misc_feature    542..741
                     /label=MMLV Psi
                     /note="packaging signal of Moloney murine leukemia virus
                     (MMLV)"
     CDS             934..1350
                     /label=gag (truncated)
                     /note="truncated Moloney murine leukemia virus (MMLV) gag
                     gene lacking the start codon"
     primer_bind     1318..1334
                     /label=pBABE 5'
                     /note="Psi packaging signal, forward primer for pBABE
                     vectors"
     regulatory      1385..1394
                     /regulatory_class="other"
                     /note="vertebrate consensus sequence for strong initiation
                     of translation (Kozak, 1987)"
     CDS             1391..2107
                     /codon_start=1
                     /product="enhanced GFP"
                     /label=EGFP
                     /translation="MVSKGEELFTGVVPILVELDGDVNGHKFSVSGEGEGDATYGKLTL
                     KFICTTGKLPVPWPTLVTTLTYGVQCFSRYPDHMKQHDFFKSAMPEGYVQERTIFFKDD
                     GNYKTRAEVKFEGDTLVNRIELKGIDFKEDGNILGHKLEYNYNSHNVYIMADKQKNGIK
                     VNFKIRHNIEDGSVQLADHYQQNTPIGDGPVLLPDNHYLSTQSALSKDPNEKRDHMVLL
                     EFVTAAGITLGMDELYK"
     CDS             1391..2107
                     /codon_start=1
                     /product="the original enhanced GFP (Yang et al., 1996)"
                     /label=EGFP
                     /note="mammalian codon-optimized"
                     /translation="MVSKGEELFTGVVPILVELDGDVNGHKFSVSGEGEGDATYGKLTL
                     KFICTTGKLPVPWPTLVTTLTYGVQCFSRYPDHMKQHDFFKSAMPEGYVQERTIFFKDD
                     GNYKTRAEVKFEGDTLVNRIELKGIDFKEDGNILGHKLEYNYNSHNVYIMADKQKNGIK
                     VNFKIRHNIEDGSVQLADHYQQNTPIGDGPVLLPDNHYLSTQSALSKDPNEKRDHMVLL
                     EFVTAAGITLGMDELYK"
     primer_bind     complement(1436..1457)
                     /label=EGFP-N
                     /note="EGFP, reverse primer"
     primer_bind     complement(1697..1716)
                     /label=EXFP-R
                     /note="For distinguishing EGFP variants, reverse primer"
     primer_bind     2044..2065
                     /label=EGFP-C
                     /note="EGFP, forward primer"
     CDS             2153..2173
                     /codon_start=1
                     /product="tobacco etch virus (TEV) protease recognition and
                     cleavage site"
                     /label=TEV site
                     /translation="ENLYFQG"
     CDS             2186..2230
                     /codon_start=1
                     /product="affinity and epitope tag derived from pancreatic
                     ribonuclease A"
                     /label=S-Tag
                     /translation="KETAAAKFERQHMDS"
     primer_bind     complement(4317..4337)
                     /label=pBABE 3'
                     /note="SV40 enhancer, reverse primer for pBABE vectors"
     promoter        4322..4651
                     /label=SV40 promoter
                     /note="SV40 enhancer and early promoter"
     rep_origin      4502..4637
                     /label=SV40 ori
                     /note="SV40 origin of replication"
     primer_bind     4564..4583
                     /label=SV40pro-F
                     /note="SV40 promoter/origin, forward primer"
     promoter        4666..4713
                     /label=EM7 promoter
                     /note="synthetic bacterial promoter "
     CDS             4732..5130
                     /codon_start=1
                     /gene="Aspergillus terreus BSD"
                     /product="blasticidin S deaminase"
                     /label=BSD
                     /note="confers resistance to blasticidin"
                     /translation="MAKPLSQEESTLIERATATINSIPISEDYSVASAALSSDGRIFTG
                     VNVYHFTGGPCAELVVLGTAAAAAAGNLTCIVAIGNENRGILSPCGRCRQVLLDLHPGI
                     KAIVKDSDGQPTAVGIRELLPSGYVWEG"
     LTR             5183..5776
                     /note="long terminal repeat from Moloney murine leukemia
                     virus"
     primer_bind     complement(5977..5994)
                     /label=L4440
                     /note="L4440 vector, forward primer"
     rep_origin      complement(6148..6736)
                     /direction=LEFT
                     /label=ori
                     /note="high-copy-number ColE1/pMB1/pBR322/pUC origin of
                     replication"
     primer_bind     complement(6228..6247)
                     /label=pBR322ori-F
                     /note="pBR322 origin, forward primer"
     CDS             complement(6914..7774)
                     /codon_start=1
                     /gene="bla"
                     /product="beta-lactamase"
                     /label=AmpR
                     /note="confers resistance to ampicillin, carbenicillin, and
                     related antibiotics"
                     /translation="MSIQHFRVALIPFFAAFCLPVFAHPETLVKVKDAEDQLGARVGYI
                     ELDLNSGKILESFRPEERFPMMSTFKVLLCGAVLSRVDAGQEQLGRRIHYSQNDLVEYS
                     PVTEKHLTDGMTVRELCSAAITMSDNTAANLLLTTIGGPKELTAFLHNMGDHVTRLDRW
                     EPELNEAIPNDERDTTMPVAMATTLRKLLTGELLTLASRQQLIDWMEADKVAGPLLRSA
                     LPAGWFIADKSGAGERGSRGIIAALGPDGKPSRIVVIYTTGSQATMDERNRQIAEIGAS
                     LIKHW"
     primer_bind     7537..7556
                     /label=Amp-R
                     /note="Ampicillin resistance gene, reverse primer"
     promoter        complement(7775..7879)
                     /gene="bla"
                     /label=AmpR promoter
ORIGIN
        1 ctgcagcctg aatatgggcc aaacaggata tctgtggtaa gcagttcctg ccccggctca
       61 gggccaagaa cagatggaac agctgaatat gggccaaaca ggatatctgt ggtaagcagt
      121 tcctgccccg gctcagggcc aagaacagat ggtccccaga tgcggtccag ccctcagcag
      181 tttctagaga accatcagat gtttccaggg tgccccaagg acctgaaatg accctgtgcc
      241 ttatttgaac taaccaatca gttcgcttct cgcttctgtt cgcgcgcttc tgctccccga
      301 gctcaataaa agagcccaca acccctcact cggggcgcca gtcctccgat tgactgagtc
      361 gcccgggtac ccgtgtatcc aataaaccct cttgcagttg catccgactt gtggtctcgc
      421 tgttccttgg gagggtctcc tctgagtgat tgactacccg tcagcggggg tctttcattt
      481 gggggctcgt ccgggatcgg gagacccctg cccagggacc accgacccac caccgggagg
      541 taagctggcc agcaacttat ctgtgtctgt ccgattgtct agtgtctatg actgatttta
      601 tgcgcctgcg tcggtactag ttagctaact agctctgtat ctggcggacc cgtggtggaa
      661 ctgacgagtt ctgaacaccc ggccgcaacc ctgggagacg tcccagggac tttgggggcc
      721 gtttttgtgg cccgacctga ggaagggagt cgatgtggaa tccgaccccg tcaggatatg
      781 tggttctggt aggagacgag aacctaaaac agttcccgcc tccgtctgaa tttttgcttt
      841 cggtttggaa ccgaagccgc gcgtcttgtc tgctgcagca tcgttctgtg ttgtctctgt
      901 ctgactgtgt ttctgtattt gtctgaaaat tagggccaga ctgttaccac tcccttaagt
      961 ttgaccttag atcactggaa agatgtcgag cggctcgctc acaaccagtc ggtagatgtc
     1021 aagaagagac gttgggttac cttctgctct gcagaatggc caacctttaa cgtcggatgg
     1081 ccgcgagacg gcacctttaa ccgagacctc atcacccagg ttaagatcaa ggtcttttca
     1141 cctggcccgc atggacaccc agaccaggtc ccctacatcg tgacctggga agccttggct
     1201 tttgaccccc ctccctgggt caagcccttt gtacacccta agcctccgcc tcctcttctt
     1261 ccatccgcgc cgtctctccc ccttgaacct cctctttcga ccccgcctca atcctccctt
     1321 tatccagccc tcactccttc tctaggcgcc ggccggatcc cagtgtggtg gtacgctacc
     1381 ggtcgccacc atggtgagca agggcgagga gctgttcacc ggggtggtgc ccatcctggt
     1441 cgagctggac ggcgacgtaa acggccacaa gttcagcgtg tccggcgagg gcgagggcga
     1501 tgccacctac ggcaagctga ccctgaagtt catctgcacc accggcaagc tgcccgtgcc
     1561 ctggcccacc ctcgtgacca ccctgaccta cggcgtgcag tgcttcagcc gctaccccga
     1621 ccacatgaag cagcacgact tcttcaagtc cgccatgccc gaaggctacg tccaggagcg
     1681 caccatcttc ttcaaggacg acggcaacta caagacccgc gccgaggtga agttcgaggg
     1741 cgacaccctg gtgaaccgca tcgagctgaa gggcatcgac ttcaaggagg acggcaacat
     1801 cctggggcac aagctggagt acaactacaa cagccacaac gtctatatca tggccgacaa
     1861 gcagaagaac ggcatcaagg tgaacttcaa gatccgccac aacatcgagg acggcagcgt
     1921 gcagctcgcc gaccactacc agcagaacac ccccatcggc gacggccccg tgctgctgcc
     1981 cgacaaccac tacctgagca cccagtccgc cctgagcaaa gaccccaacg agaagcgcga
     2041 tcacatggtc ctgctggagt tcgtgaccgc cgccgggatc actctcggca tggacgagct
     2101 gtacaagtcc ggaggggatc ggtggagctc caccggtggc ggccgctcta gagagaatct
     2161 ttattttcag ggcgccgcca aattcaaaga aaccgctgct gctaaattcg aacgccagca
     2221 catggacagc ggaggtggag gtactagtct cgagatgtct gacaaaagtg acttaaaagc
     2281 tgagctagag cgcaaaaagc agcgcttagc acagataaga gaagagaaga aacggaagga
     2341 agaggagagg aaaaagaaag aggctgatat gcagcagaag aaagaacccg ttcaggacga
     2401 ctctgatctg gatcgcaaac gacgagagac agaggctttg ctgcaaagca ttggtatctc
     2461 accggagccg cctctagtcc caacccctat gtctccctcc tcgaaatcag tgagcactcc
     2521 cagtgaagct ggaagccaag actcaggcga tctggggcca ttaacaagga ccctgcagtg
     2581 ggacacagac ccctcagtgc tccagctgca gtcagactca gaacttggaa gaagactgca
     2641 taaactgggc gtgtcaaagg tcacccaagt ggatttcctg ccaagggaag tagtgtccta
     2701 ctcaaaggag acccagactc ctcttgccac gcatcagtct gaagaggatg aggaagatga
     2761 ggaaatggtg gaatctaaag ttggccagga ctcagaactg gaaaatcagg acaaaaaaca
     2821 ggaagtgaag gaagcccctc caagagagtt gacagaggaa gaaaaacagc agatcattca
     2881 ttcagaggaa tttctcatct tttttgaccg gacaatacgg gtaattgaaa gagccctggc
     2941 tgaagattcc gacatctttt ttgactacag cggccgagag ttagaggaaa aagatgggga
     3001 tgttcaggct ggagccaatc tttctttcaa tcgtcagttc tatgatgaac attgttccaa
     3061 gcatcgagtg gtcacttgta tggactggtc cctccagtac cctgagctga tggtggcttc
     3121 ttacaacaac aatgaagatg ctccccatga accagatgga gtggccttgg tttggaacat
     3181 gaagtttaag aaaaccacac cagaatacgt cttccactgt cagtcctctg tgatgtcggt
     3241 ctgcttcgcc cgtttccatc ctaacttggt ggttggtggg acttactcgg gccagattgt
     3301 cctctgggac aatcgcagtc atcgaaggac tccagtgcag cggacaccct tatcagctgc
     3361 tgcacacacg catcccgtgt actgtgtaaa tgttgttggg acccagaatg ctcataacct
     3421 catcactgtc tccactgatg gcaaaatgtg ttcctggagc ctggacatgc tctcaactcc
     3481 acaggagagc atggagctgg tgtacaataa gtccaagcct gtcgctgtta ccggaatggc
     3541 tttcccaacg ggagacgtca ataacttcgt ggttggcagt gaggaaggta cagtctacac
     3601 ggcttgtcgt catggaagca aagcaggtat tggtgaggtc tttgaaggtc accaagggcc
     3661 agtgacagga attaactgcc acatggcagt gggaccaatc gacttttctc acctgtttgt
     3721 cacatcatca tttgactgga ctgtcaaact gtggaccacc aagcacaaca agccgctcta
     3781 ctcctttgaa gacaatgcag actatgtgta cgatgtcatg tggtcccccg tgcatcctgc
     3841 gctttttgcc tgcgtggacg ggatggggcg cttggacctc tggaacctca acaatgacac
     3901 cgaggttcca acagcaagtg tggccattga gggggcatcc gccctaaacc gtgttcgttg
     3961 ggcccaagct ggcaaagaag ttgctgttgg ggactcggaa ggccgtattt gggtctatga
     4021 cgttggagag cttgcagttc cccacaatga tgaatggacc cgatttgcca ggacccttgt
     4081 ggaaattcgt gctaacagag ctgatagcga ggaggaaggc actgttgagt tatctgccta
     4141 ggaattctgc agtcgacggt accgcgggcc cgggatccac cggatctaga taactgatca
     4201 taatcagcca taccacattt gtagaggttt tacttgcttt aaaaaacctc ccacacctcc
     4261 ccctgaacct gaaacataaa atgaatgcaa ttcgccagca cagtggtcga ccctgtggaa
     4321 tgtgtgtcag ttagggtgtg gaaagtcccc aggctcccca gcaggcagaa gtatgcaaag
     4381 catgcatctc aattagtcag caaccaggtg tggaaagtcc ccaggctccc cagcaggcag
     4441 aagtatgcaa agcatgcatc tcaattagtc agcaaccata gtcccgcccc taactccgcc
     4501 catcccgccc ctaactccgc ccagttccgc ccattctccg ccccatggct gactaatttt
     4561 ttttatttat gcagaggccg aggccgcctc ggcctctgag ctattccaga agtagtgagg
     4621 aggctttttt ggaggcctag gcttttgcaa aaagcttgag cacgtgttga caattaatca
     4681 tcggcatagt atatcggcat agtataatac gacaaggtga ggaactaaac catggccaag
     4741 cctttgtctc aagaagaatc caccctcatt gaaagagcaa cggctacaat caacagcatc
     4801 cccatctctg aagactacag cgtcgccagc gcagctctct ctagcgacgg ccgcatcttc
     4861 actggtgtca atgtatatca ttttactggg ggaccttgtg cagaactcgt ggtgctgggc
     4921 actgctgctg ctgcggcagc tggcaacctg acttgtatcg tcgcgatcgg aaatgagaac
     4981 aggggcatct tgagcccctg cggacggtgc cgacaggtgc ttctcgatct gcatcctggg
     5041 atcaaagcca tagtgaagga cagtgatgga cagccgacgg cagttgggat tcgtgaattg
     5101 ctgccctctg gttatgtgtg ggagggctaa gcacttcatc gataaaataa aagattttat
     5161 ttagtctcca gaaaaagggg ggaatgaaag accccacctg taggtttggc aagctagctt
     5221 aagtaacgcc attttgcaag gcatggaaaa atacataact gagaatagag aagttcagat
     5281 caaggtcagg aacagatgga acagctgaat atgggccaaa caggatatct gtggtaagca
     5341 gttcctgccc cggctcaggg ccaagaacag atggaacagc tgaatatggg ccaaacagga
     5401 tatctgtggt aagcagttcc tgccccggct cagggccaag aacagatggt ccccagatgc
     5461 ggtccagccc tcagcagttt ctagagaacc atcagatgtt tccagggtgc cccaaggacc
     5521 tgaaatgacc ctgtgcctta tttgaactaa ccaatcagtt cgcttctcgc ttctgttcgc
     5581 gcgcttctgc tccccgagct caataaaaga gcccacaacc cctcactcgg ggcgccagtc
     5641 ctccgattga ctgagtcgcc cgggtacccg tgtatccaat aaaccctctt gcagttgcat
     5701 ccgacttgtg gtctcgctgt tccttgggag ggtctcctct gagtgattga ctacccgtca
     5761 gcgggggtct ttcatttccg acttgtggtc tcgctgcctt gggagggtct cctctgagtg
     5821 attgactacc cgtcagcggg ggtcttcaca tgcagcatgt atcaaaatta atttggtttt
     5881 ttttcttaag tatttacatt aaatggccat agttgcatta atgaatcggc caacgcgcgg
     5941 ggagaggcgg tttgcgtatt ggcgctcttc cgcttcctcg ctcactgact cgctgcgctc
     6001 ggtcgttcgg ctgcggcgag cggtatcagc tcactcaaag gcggtaatac ggttatccac
     6061 agaatcaggg gataacgcag gaaagaacat gtgagcaaaa ggccagcaaa aggccaggaa
     6121 ccgtaaaaag gccgcgttgc tggcgttttt ccataggctc cgcccccctg acgagcatca
     6181 caaaaatcga cgctcaagtc agaggtggcg aaacccgaca ggactataaa gataccaggc
     6241 gtttccccct ggaagctccc tcgtgcgctc tcctgttccg accctgccgc ttaccggata
     6301 cctgtccgcc tttctccctt cgggaagcgt ggcgctttct catagctcac gctgtaggta
     6361 tctcagttcg gtgtaggtcg ttcgctccaa gctgggctgt gtgcacgaac cccccgttca
     6421 gcccgaccgc tgcgccttat ccggtaacta tcgtcttgag tccaacccgg taagacacga
     6481 cttatcgcca ctggcagcag ccactggtaa caggattagc agagcgaggt atgtaggcgg
     6541 tgctacagag ttcttgaagt ggtggcctaa ctacggctac actagaagga cagtatttgg
     6601 tatctgcgct ctgctgaagc cagttacctt cggaaaaaga gttggtagct cttgatccgg
     6661 caaacaaacc accgctggta gcggtggttt ttttgtttgc aagcagcaga ttacgcgcag
     6721 aaaaaaagga tctcaagaag atcctttgat cttttctacg gggtctgacg ctcagtggaa
     6781 cgaaaactca cgttaaggga ttttggtcat gagattatca aaaaggatct tcacctagat
     6841 ccttttaaat taaaaatgaa gtttgcggcc gcaaatcaat ctaaagtata tatgagtaaa
     6901 cttggtctga cagttaccaa tgcttaatca gtgaggcacc tatctcagcg atctgtctat
     6961 ttcgttcatc catagttgcc tgactccccg tcgtgtagat aactacgata cgggagggct
     7021 taccatctgg ccccagtgct gcaatgatac cgcgagaccc acgctcaccg gctccagatt
     7081 tatcagcaat aaaccagcca gccggaaggg ccgagcgcag aagtggtcct gcaactttat
     7141 ccgcctccat ccagtctatt aattgttgcc gggaagctag agtaagtagt tcgccagtta
     7201 atagtttgcg caacgttgtt gccattgcta caggcatcgt ggtgtcacgc tcgtcgtttg
     7261 gtatggcttc attcagctcc ggttcccaac gatcaaggcg agttacatga tcccccatgt
     7321 tgtgcaaaaa agcggttagc tccttcggtc ctccgatcgt tgtcagaagt aagttggccg
     7381 cagtgttatc actcatggtt atggcagcac tgcataattc tcttactgtc atgccatccg
     7441 taagatgctt ttctgtgact ggtgagtact caaccaagtc attctgagaa tagtgtatgc
     7501 ggcgaccgag ttgctcttgc ccggcgtcaa cacgggataa taccgcgcca catagcagaa
     7561 ctttaaaagt gctcatcatt ggaaaacgtt cttcggggcg aaaactctca aggatcttac
     7621 cgctgttgag atccagttcg atgtaaccca ctcgtgcacc caactgatct tcagcatctt
     7681 ttactttcac cagcgtttct gggtgagcaa aaacaggaag gcaaaatgcc gcaaaaaagg
     7741 gaataagggc gacacggaaa tgttgaatac tcatactctt cctttttcaa tattattgaa
     7801 gcatttatca gggttattgt ctcatgagcg gatacatatt tgaatgtatt tagaaaaata
     7861 aacaaatagg ggttccgcgc acatttcccc gaaaagtgcc ac
//
