[The description below was written by a language model from this plasmid's Addgene catalogue record and the feature table of its GenBank file.]
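Description:
pCB168 is a 7.9 kb Moloney murine leukemia virus-based retroviral expression vector built on the pBABE backbone, designed to deliver a tagged human dynein subunit into mammalian cells. In bacteria it is maintained through a high-copy ColE1/pUC-type origin and selected with ampicillin via the beta-lactamase gene. The viral portion consists of the 5′ and 3′ MMLV long terminal repeats, the Psi packaging signal and a truncated gag segment lacking its start codon. Together these allow the transcript to be packaged into retroviral particles when the viral proteins are supplied in trans, and then integrated into the genome of target cells.

The payload is the human DYNC1I1 coding sequence (cytoplasmic dynein 1 intermediate chain 1, about 1.9 kb, derived from an IMAGE clone), cloned between XhoI and EcoRI sites. The feature table does not annotate the insert itself, but it corresponds to the unannotated stretch between the S-tag and the SV40 promoter. Upstream and in frame is a three-part N-terminal tag that opens with a Kozak consensus: EGFP, a TEV protease cleavage site and an S-tag. This arrangement allows live fluorescence imaging as well as tandem affinity purification with protease release. No separate internal promoter is annotated for the fusion, so it is presumably transcribed from the 5′ LTR, as is usual for pBABE vectors. Downstream, an SV40 enhancer/early promoter (which includes the SV40 origin), followed by a bacterial EM7 promoter, drives blasticidin S deaminase for blasticidin selection of transduced cells.

The construct suits the generation of stable cell lines expressing GFP-tagged dynein intermediate chain. It was deposited with a study of the signals governing mitotic spindle position and orientation.
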