Addgene plasmid #37389: pCB168
Depositing lab: Iain Cheeseman. Depositing organization: Whitehead Institute for Biomedical Research. Publication: Chromosome- and spindle-pole-derived signals generate an intrinsic code for spindle position and orientation. Kiyomitsu T, Cheeseman IM. Nat Cell Biol. 2012 Feb 12;14(3):311-7. doi: 10.1038/ncb2440. PubMed 22327364.
Backbone
  Vector backbone: pBABE
  Modifications to backbone: This contains a blasticidin resistance gene for selection in eukaryotic cells.
  Vector type: Mammalian Expression, Retroviral
  Selectable markers: Blasticidin
Growth in bacteria
  Bacterial resistance: Ampicillin, 100 μg/mL
  Growth temperature: 37°C
  Growth strain: DH5alpha
  Copy number: Unknown
Gene/Insert
  Gene/Insert name: dynein cytoplasmic 1 intermediate chain 1 (alt names: DYNC1I1; DNCIC1)
  Species: H. sapiens (human)
  Insert size (bp): 1887
  GenBank ID: AAH32945.1
  Entrez Gene: DYNC1I1 (a.k.a. DNCI1, DNCIC1)
  Tag / fusion protein: GFP (N terminal on insert); TEV (N terminal on insert); S-tag (N terminal on insert)
  Cloning method: Restriction Enzyme; 5′ cloning site XhoI (not destroyed); 3′ cloning site EcoRI (not destroyed)
  Sequencing primers: 5′ GGCATGGACGAGCTGTACAAG; 3′ GCATTCATTTTATGTTTCAGG
Resource information
  A portion of this plasmid was derived from a plasmid made by: IMAGE, 4801387
Terms and licenses: Academic/Nonprofit Terms; Industry Terms: Not Available to Industry
How to cite: pCB168 was a gift from Iain Cheeseman (Addgene plasmid # 37389 ; http://n2t.net/addgene:37389 ; RRID:Addgene_37389)
