>Addgene plasmid #37389 | pCB168 | addgene partial sequence | sequence record 48337 | EGFP-C 5'-CATGGTCCTGCTGGAGTTCGTG-3'
TCTCGGCATGGACGAGCTGTACAAGTCCGGAGGGGATCGGTGGAGCTCCACCGGTGGCGGCCGCTCTAGA
GAGAATCTTTATTTTCAGGGCGCCGCCAAATTCAAAGAAACCGCTGCTGCTAAATTCGAACGCCAGCACA
TGGACAGCGGAGGTGGAGGTACTAGTCTCGAGATGTCTGACAAAAGTGACTTAAAAGCTGAGCTAGAGCG
CAAAAAGCAGCGCTTAGCACAGATAAGAGAAGAGAAGAAACGGAAGGAAGAGGAGAGGAAAAAGAAAGAG
GCTGATATGCAGCAGAAGAAAGAACCCGTTCAGGACGACTCTGATCTGGATCGCAAACGACGAGAGACAG
AGGCTTTGCTGCAAAGCATTGGTATCTCACCGGAGCCGCCTCTAGTCCCAACCCCTATGTCTCCCTCCTC
GAAATCAGTGAGCACTCCCAGTGAAGCTGGAAGCCAAGACTCAGGCGATCTGGGGCCATTAACAAGGACC
CTGCAGTGGGACACAGACCCCTCAGTGCTCCAGCTGCAGTCAGACTCAGAACTTGGAAGAAGACTGCATA
AACTGGGCGTGTCAAAGGTCACCCAAGTGGATTTCCTGCCAAGGGAAGTAGTGTCCTACTCAAAGGAGAC
CCAGACTCCTCTTGCCACGCATCAGTCTGAAGAGGATGAGGAAGATGAGGAAATGGTGGAATCTAAAGTT
GGCCAGGACTCAGAACTGGAAAATCAGGACAAAAAACAGGAAGTGAAGGAAGCCCCTCCAAGAGAGTTGA
CAGAGGAAGAAAAACAGCAGATCATTCATTCAGAGGAATTTCTCATCTTTTTTGACCGGACAATACGGGT
AATTGAAAGAGCCCTGGCTGAAGATTCCGACATCTTTTTTGACTACAGCGGCCGAGAGTTAGAGGAAAA
